>Addgene plasmid #132568 | GS2.1/EC | addgene full sequence | sequence record 262634 | Addgene NGS Result
CAACCGCCGGCAGCCGGTGCGCCGTCGATTAGGAAGCCGCCCAAGGGCGACGAGCAACCAGATTTTTTCG
TTCCGATGCTCTATGACGTGGGCACCCGCGATAGTCGCAGCATCATGGACGTGGCCGTTTTCCGTCTGTC
GAAGCGTGACCGACGAGCTGGCGAGGTGATCCGCTACGAGCTTCCAGACGGGCACGTAGAGGTTTCCGCA
GGGCCGGCCGGCATGGCCAGTGTGTGGGATTACGACCTGGTACTGATGGCGGTTTCCCATCTAACCGAAT
CCATGAACCGATACCGGGAAGGGAAGGGAGACAAGCCCGGCCGCGTGTTCCGTCCACACGTTGCGGACGT
ACTCAAGTTCTGCCGGCGAGCCGATGGCGGAAAGCAGAAAGACGACCTGGTAGAAACCTGCATTCGGTTA
AACACCACGCACGTTGCCATGCAGCGTACGAAGAAGGCCAAGAACGGCCGCCTGGTGACGGTATCCGAGG
GTGAAGCCTTGATTAGCCGCTACAAGATCGTAAAGAGCGAAACCGGGCGGCCGGAGTACATCGAGATCGA
GCTAGCTGATTGGATGTACCGCGAGATCACAGAAGGCAAGAACCCGGACGTGCTGACGGTTCACCCCGAT
TACTTTTTGATCGATCCCGGCATCGGCCGTTTTCTCTACCGCCTGGCACGCCGCGCCGCAGGCAAGGCAG
AAGCCAGATGGTTGTTCAAGACGATCTACGAACGCAGTGGCAGCGCCGGAGAGTTCAAGAAGTTCTGTTT
CACCGTGCGCAAGCTGATCGGGTCAAATGACCTGCCGGAGTACGATTTGAAGGAGGAGGCGGGGCAGGCT
GGCCCGATCCTAGTCATGCGCTACCGCAACCTGATCGAGGGCGAAGCATCCGCCGGTTCCTAATGTACGG
AGCAGATGCTAGGGCAAATTGCCCTAGCAGGGGAAAAAGGTCGAAAAGGTCTCTTTCCTGTGGATAGCAC
GTACATTGGGAACCCAAAGCCGTACATTGGGAACCGGAACCCGTACATTGGGAACCCAAAGCCGTACATT
GGGAACCGGTCACACATGTAAGTGACTGATATAAAAGAGAAAAAAGGCGATTTTTCCGCCTAAAACTCTT
TAAAACTTATTAAAACTCTTAAAACCCGCCTGGCCTGTGCATAACTGTCTGGCCAGCGCACAGCCGAAGA
GCTGCAAAAAGCGCCTACCCTTCGGTCGCTGCGCTCCCTACGCCCCGCCGCTTCGCGTCGGCCTATCGCG
GCCGCTGGCCGCTCAAAAATGGCTGGCCTACGGCCAGGCAATCTACCAGGGCGCGGACAAGCCGCGCCGT
CGCCACTCGACCGCCGGCGCCCACATCAAGGCACCCTGCCTCGCGCGTTTCGGTGATGACGGTGAAAACC
TCTGACACATGCAGCTCCCGGAGACGGTCACAGCTTGTCTGTAAGCGGATGCCGGGAGCAGACAAGCCCG
TCAGGGCGCGTCAGCGGGTGTTGGCGGGTGTCGGGGCGCAGCCATGACCCAGTCACGTAGCGATAGCGGA
GTGTATACTGGCTTAACTATGCGGCATCAGAGCAGATTGTACTGAGAGTGCACCATATGCGGTGTGAAAT
ACCGCACAGATGCGTAAGGAGAAAATACCGCATCAGGCGCTCTTCCGCTTCCTCGCTCACTGACTCGCTG
CGCTCGGTCGTTCGGCTGCGGCGAGCGGTATCAGCTCACTCAAAGGCGGTAATACGGTTATCCACAGAAT
CAGGGGATAACGCAGGAAAGAACATGTGAGCAAAAGGCCAGCAAAAGGCCAGGAACCGTAAAAAGGCCGC
GTTGCTGGCGTTTTTCCATAGGCTCCGCCCCCCTGACGAGCATCACAAAAATCGACGCTCAAGTCAGAGG
TGGCGAAACCCGACAGGACTATAAAGATACCAGGCGTTTCCCCCTGGAAGCTCCCTCGTGCGCTCTCCTG
TTCCGACCCTGCCGCTTACCGGATACCTGTCCGCCTTTCTCCCTTCGGGAAGCGTGGCGCTTTCTCATAG
CTCACGCTGTAGGTATCTCAGTTCGGTGTAGGTCGTTCGCTCCAAGCTGGGCTGTGTGCACGAACCCCCC
GTTCAGCCCGACCGCTGCGCCTTATCCGGTAACTATCGTCTTGAGTCCAACCCGGTAAGACACGACTTAT
CGCCACTGGCAGCAGCCACTGGTAACAGGATTAGCAGAGCGAGGTATGTAGGCGGTGCTACAGAGTTCTT
GAAGTGGTGGCCTAACTACGGCTACACTAGAAGGACAGTATTTGGTATCTGCGCTCTGCTGAAGCCAGTT
ACCTTCGGAAAAAGAGTTGGTAGCTCTTGATCCGGCAAACAAACCACCGCTGGTAGCGGTGGTTTTTTTG
TTTGCAAGCAGCAGATTACGCGCAGAAAAAAAGGATCTCAAGAAGATCCTTTGATCTTTTCTACGGGGTC
TGACGCTCAGTGGAACGAAAACTCACGTTAAGGGATTTTGGTCATGCATGATATATCTCCCAATTTGTGT
AGGGCTTATTATGCACGCTTAAAAATAATAAAAGCAGACTTGACCTGATAGTTTGGCTGTGAGCAATTAT
GTGCTTAGTGCATCTAACGCTTGAGTTAAGCCGCGCCGCGAAGCGGCGTCGGCTTGAACGAATTTCTAGC
TAGACATTATTTGCCGACTACCTTGGTGATCTCGCCTTTCACGTAGTGGACAAATTCTTCCAACTGATCT
GCGCGCGAGGCCAAGCGATCTTCTTCTTGTCCAAGATAAGCCTGTCTAGCTTCAAGTATGACGGGCTGAT
ACTGGGCCGGCAGGCGCTCCATTGCCCAGTCGGCAGCGACATCCTTCGGCGCGATTTTGCCGGTTACTGC
GCTGTACCAAATGCGGGACAACGTAAGCACTACATTTCGCTCATCGCCAGCCCAGTCGGGCGGCGAGTTC
CATAGCGTTAAGGTTTCATTTAGCGCCTCAAATAGATCCTGTTCAGGAACCGGATCAAAGAGTTCCTCCG
CCGCTGGACCTACCAAGGCAACGCTATGTTCTCTTGCTTTTGTCAGCAAGATAGCCAGATCAATGTCGAT
CGTGGCTGGCTCGAAGATACCTGCAAGAATGTCATTGCGCTGCCATTCTCCAAATTGCAGTTCGCGCTTA
GCTGGATAACGCCACGGAATGATGTCGTCGTGCACAACAATGGTGACTTCTACAGCGCGGAGAATCTCGC
TCTCTCCAGGGGAAGCCGAAGTTTCCAAAAGGTCGTTGATCAAAGCTCGCCGCGTTGTTTCATCAAGCCT
TACGGTCACCGTAACCAGCAAATCAATATCACTGTGTGGCTTCAGGCCGCCATCCACTGCGGAGCCGTAC
AAATGTACGGCCAGCAACGTCGGTTCGAGATGGCGCTCGATGACGCCAACTACCTCTGATAGTTGAGTCG
ATACTTCGGCGATCACCGCTTCCCCCATGATGTTTAACTTTGTTTTAGGGCGACTGCCCTGCTGCGTAAC
ATCGTTGCTGCTCCATAACATCAAACATCGACCCACGGCGTAACGCGCTTGCTGCTTGGATGCCCGAGGC
ATAGACTGTACCCCAAAAAAACAGTCATAACAAGCCATGAAAACCGCCACTGCGCCGTTACCACCGCTGC
GTTCGGTCAAGGTTCTGGACCAGTTGCGTGAGCGCATACGCTACTTGCATTACAGCTTACGAACCGAACA
GGCTTATGTCCACTGGGTTCGTGCCCGAATTGATCACAGGCAGCAACGCTCTGTCATCGTTACAATCAAC
ATGCTACCCTCCGCGAGATCATCCGTGTTTCAAACCCGGCAGCTTAGTTGCCGTTCTTCCGAATAGCATC
GGTAACATGAGCAAAGTCTGCCGCCTTACAACGGCTCTCCCGCTGACGCCGTCCCGGACTGATGGGCTGC
CTGTATCGAGTGGTGATTTTGTGCCGAGCTGCCGGTCGGGGAGCTGTTGGCTGGCTGGTGGCAGGATATA
TTGTGGTGTAAACAAATTGACGCTTAGACAACTTAATAACACATTGCGGACGTTTTTAATGTACTGAATT
AACGCCGAATTGAATTATCAGCTTGCATGCCGGTCGATCTAGTAACATAGATGACACCGCGCGCGATAAT
TTATCCTAGTTTGCGCGCTATATTTTGTTTTCTATCGCGTATTAAATGTATAATTGCGGGACTCTAATCA
TAAAAACCCATCTCATAAATAACGTCATGCATTACATGTTAATTATTACATGCTTAACGTAATTCAACAG
AAATTATATGATAATCATCGCAAGACCGGCAACAGGATTCAATCTTAAGAAACTTTATTGCCAAATGTTT
GAACGATCTGCTTGACTCTAGGGAATTAATTCCTGAATCACTGCGACCGGCCCTCCCGCGACCCAGCCGA
GCGAGCTTAGCGAACTGTGGACGAGAACTGTGCCACCAAGCGTAAGGCCGTTCTCTCGCATTTGCCTTGC
TAGGCTCGCGCGAGTTGCTGGCTGAGGCGTTCTCGAAATCAGCTCTTGTTCGGTCGGCATCTACTCTATT
CCTTTGCCCTCGGACGAGTGCTGGGGCGTCGGTTTCCACTATCGGCGAGTACTTCTACACAGCCATCGGT
CCAGACGGCCGCGCTTCTGCGGGCGATTTGTGTACGCCCGACAGTCCCGGCTCCGGATCGGACGATTGCG
TCGCATCGACCCTGCGCCCAAGCTGCATCATCGAAATTGCCGTCAACCAAGCTCTGATAGAGTTGGTCAA
GACCAATGCGGAGCATATACGCCCGGAGCCTTGGCGATCCTGCAAGCTCCGGATGCCTCCGCTCGAAGTA
GCGCGTCTGCTGCTCCATACAAGCCAACCACGGCCTCCAGAAGAAGATGTTGGCGACCTCGTATTGGGAA
TCCCCGAACATCGCCTCGCTCCAGTCAATGACCGCTGTTATGCGGCCATTGTCCGTCAGGACATTGTTGG
AGCCGAAATCCGCGTGCACGAGGTGCCGGACTTCGGGGCAGTCCTCGGCCCAAAGCATCAGCTCATCGAG
AGCCTGCGCGACGGACGCACTGACGGTGTCGTCCATCACAGTTTGCCAGTGATACACATGGGGATCAGCA
ATCGCGCATATGAAATCACGCCATGTAGTGTATTGACCGATTCCTTGCGGTCCGAATGGGCCGAACCCGC
TCGTCTGGCTAAGATCGGCCGCAGCGATAGCATCCATAGCCTCCGCGACCGGCTGAAGAACAGCGGGCAG
TTCGGTTTCAGGCAGGTCTTGCAACGTGACACCCTGTGCACGGCGGGAGATGCAATAGGTCAGGCTCTCG
CTGAACTCCCCAATGTCAAGCACTTCCGGAATCGGGAGCGCGGCCGATGCAAAGTGCCGATAAACATAAC
GATCTTTGTAGAAACCATCGGCGCAGCTATTTACCCGCAGGACATATCCACGCCCTCCTACATCGAAGCT
GAAAGCACGAGATTCTTCGCCCTCCGAGAGCTGCATCAGGTCGGAGACGCTGTCGAACTTTTCGATCAGA
AACTTCTCGACAGACGTCGCGGTGAGTTCAGGCTTTTTCATAGGGGGGATTCGAGTTGAGAGTGAATATG
AGACTCTAATTGGATACCGAGGGGAATTTATGGAACGTCAGTGGAGCATTTTTGACAAGAAATATTTGCT
AGCTGATAGTGACCTTAGGCGACTTTTGAACGCGCAATAATGGTTTCTGACGTATGTGCTTAGCTCATTA
AACTCCAGAAACCCGCGGCTCAGTGGCTCCTTCAACGTTGCGGTTCTGTCAGTTCCAAACGTAAAACGGC
TTGTCCCGCGTCATCGGCGGGGGTCATAACGTGACTCCCTTAATTCTCCGCTCATGATCGATAATTCGAG
CTCTCCCATATGGTCGCCATCGCTACCTTAGGACCGTTATAGTTAATTACCCTGTTATCCCTATTAATTA
AGAGCTCAGAAATCTCAAAATTCCGGCAGAACAATTTTGAATCTCGATCCGTAGAAACGAGACGGTCATT
GTTTTAGTTCCACCACGATTATATTTGAAATTTACGTGAGTGTGAGTGAGACTTGCATAAGAAAATAAAA
TCTTTAGTTGGGAAAAAATTCAATAATATAAATGGGCTTGAGAAGGAAGCGAGGGATAGGCCTTTTTCTA
AAATAGGCCCATTTAAGCTATTAACAATCTTCAAAAGTACCACAGCGCTTAGGTAAAGAAAGCAGCTGAG
TTTATATATGGTTAGAGACGAAGTAGTGATTGGACTTTTGCCAGCCATGGTGTTTTAGAGCTAGAAATAG
CAAGTTAAAATAAGGCTAGTCCGTTATCAACTTGAAAAAGTGGCACCGAGTCGGTGCTTTTTTTCTAGAC
CCAGCTTTCTTGTACAAAGTTGGCATTACCCATCGGCGCGCCTCTAGAATTTAAATGGATCCTACGTACT
CGAGGAATTCACTGGCCGTCGTTTTACAACGTCGTGACTGGGAAAACCCTGGCGTTACCCAACTTAATCG
CCTTGCAGCACATCCCCCTTTCGCCAAGGTCACTGGATTTTGGTTTTAGGAATTAGAAATTTTATTGATA
GAAGTATTTTACAAATACAAATACATACTAAGGGTTTCTTATATGCTCAACACATGAGCGAAACCCTATA
AGAACCCTAATTCCCTTATCTGGGAACTACTCACACATTATTCTGGAGAAAAATAGAGAGAGATAGATTT
GTAGAGAGAGACTGGTGATTTTTGCGGACTCTAGCATGGCCGCGGGATATCACCACTTTGTACAAGAAAG
CTGAACGACTTCTCTCATCCGCCAAAACAGCCAAGCTTTTACTTGTACAGCTCGTCCATGCCGCCGGTGG
AGTGGCGGCCCTCGGCGCGTTCGTACTGTTCCACGATGGTGTAGTCCTCGTTGTGGGACACGATGTCCAA
CTTGATGTCGACGATGTAGGCGCCGGGCAGCTGCACGGGCTTCTTGGCCTTGTAGGTGGTCTTGACCTCG
GCGGCGTAGTGGCCGCCGTCCTTCAGCTTCAGCCTCTTCTTGATCTCGCTCTTCAGGGCGCCGTCCTCGG
GGTACATCCGCTCCTCGGAGGCCTCCCAGCCCATGGTCTTCTTCTGCATTACGGGGCCGTCGGAGGGGAA
GTTGGTGCCGCGCAGCTTCACCTTGTAGATGAACACGCCGTCCTGCAGGGAGGAGTCCTGGTTAACGTGA
ATAATGCCGCCGTCCTCGAAGTTCATCACGCGCTCCCACCTGAAGCCCTCGGGGAAGGACAGCTTGAAGT
AGTCGGGGATGTCGGCTGGGTGCTTAATGTAGACCTTGGAGCCGTACATGAACTGAGGGGACAGGATGTC
CCAGGCGAAGGGCAGGGGGCCACCCTTGGTCACCTTCAGCTTAGCGGTCTGAAAGGCCTCGTAGGGGCGG
CCCTCGCCCTCGCCCTCGATCTCGAACTCGTGGCCGTTCACGGAGCCCTCCATGTGCACCTTGAAGCGCA
TGAACTCCTTGATGATGGCCATGTTATTCTCCTCGCCCTTGCTCACCATAGAACCTCCACCTCCCTTCTT
CTTCTTAGCCTGTCCAGCCTTCTTGGTAGCAGCTGGTCTCTTATCTCCTCCAAGCTGAGAAAGATCGATT
CTGGTCTCGTAAAGTCCGGTGATAGACTGGTGGATAAGGGTAGCATCAAGAACCTCCTTGGTAGAGGTGT
ATCTTTTTCTATCGATGGTGGTATCGAAGTACTTGAAAGCAGCTGGAGCACCAAGGTTGGTAAGGGTGAA
AAGGTGGATGATGTTCTCAGCCTGCTCTCTGATTGGCTTATCTCTGTGCTTGTTGTAAGCAGAAAGAACC
TTATCAAGGTTAGCATCAGCAAGGATAACTCTCTTAGAGAACTCAGAGATTTGCTCGATGATCTCATCAA
GGTAGTGCTTGTGCTGCTCAACGAAAAGCTGCTTCTGCTCGTTATCCTCTGGAGATCCCTTCAACTTCTC
GTAGTGAGAAGCAAGGTAAAGGAAGTTAACGTACTTAGATGGAAGAGCAAGCTCGTTTCCCTTCTGAAGC
TCTCCAGCAGAAGCAAGCATTCTCTTTCTTCCGTTCTCAAGCTCGAAAAGAGAGTACTTTGGCAACTTGA
TGATAAGATCCTTCTTAACCTCCTTGTATCCCTTAGCCTCAAGGAAATCGATTGGGTTCTTCTCGAAAGA
AGAACGCTCCATGATGGTGATTCCAAGAAGCTCCTTAACAGACTTCAACTTCTTAGACTTTCCCTTCTCA
ACCTTAGCAACAACAAGAACAGAGTAAGCAACGGTTGGAGAATCGAATCCTCCGTACTTCTTTGGGTCCC
AATCCTTCTTTCTAGCGATCAACTTATCAGAGTTTCTCTTTGGAAGGATAGACTCCTTAGAGAATCCTCC
GGTCTGAACCTCGGTTTTCTTAACGATGTTAACCTGTGGCATAGAAAGAACCTTTCTAACGGTAGCGAAA
TCTCTTCCCTTATCCCAAACGATCTCTCCGGTCTCTCCGTTGGTCTCGATAAGTGGTCTCTTTCTGATCT
CTCCGTTAGCAAGGGTGATCTCGGTCTTGAAGAAGTTCATGATGTTAGAGTAGAAGAAGTACTTAGCGGT
AGCCTTTCCGATCTCCTGCTCAGACTTAGCGATCATCTTTCTAACATCGTAAACCTTGTAATCTCCGTAA
ACGAACTCAGACTCCAACTTTGGGTACTTCTTGATAAGAGCGGTTCCAACAACAGCGTTAAGGTAAGCAT
CGTGAGCGTGGTGGTAGTTGTTGATCTCTCTAACCTTGTAGAACTGGAAATCCTTTCTGAAATCAGAAAC
CAACTTAGACTTCAAGGTGATAACCTTAACCTCTCTGATCAACTTATCGTTCTCATCGTACTTGGTGTTC
ATACGAGAATCAAGGATCTGAGCAACGTGCTTGGTGATCTGTCTGGTCTCAACAAGCTGTCTCTTGATGA
ATCCAGCCTTATCAAGCTCAGAAAGTCCTCCTCTCTCAGCCTTGGTAAGGTTATCGAACTTTCTCTGGGT
GATCAACTTAGCGTTAAGAAGCTGTCTCCAGTAGTTCTTCATCTTCTTAACAACCTCCTCAGATGGAACG
TTATCAGACTTTCCTCTGTTCTTATCAGAACGGGTAAGAACCTTGTTATCGATAGAATCATCCTTCAAGA
AAGACTGTGGAACGATGTGATCAACATCGTAATCAGAAAGTCTGTTGATGTCAAGCTCCTGATCAACGTA
CATATCTCTTCCGTTCTGAAGGTAGTAAAGGTACAACTTCTCGTTCTGAAGCTGGGTGTTCTCAACTGGG
TGCTCCTTCAAGATTTGAGATCCAAGCTCCTTGATTCCCTCCTCGATTCTCTTCATTCTCTCACGAGAGT
TCTTCTGTCCCTTCTGGGTGGTCTGGTTCTCTCTAGCCATCTCGATAACGATGTTCTCTGGCTTGTGTCT
ACCCATAACCTTAACAAGCTCATCAACAACCTTAACGGTCTGAAGGATTCCCTTCTTGATAGCTGGAGAT
CCAGCAAGGTTAGCGATGTGCTCGTGAAGAGAATCTCCCTGTCCAGAAACCTGAGCCTTCTGGATGTCCT
CCTTGAAGGTAAGAGAATCATCGTGGATAAGCTGCATGAAGTTTCTGTTAGCGAATCCATCAGACTTCAA
GAAATCAAGGATGGTCTTTCCAGACTGCTTATCTCTGATTCCGTTGATCAACTTACGAGAAAGTCTACCC
CATCCGGTGTATCTTCTTCTCTTCAACTGCTTCATAACCTTATCATCGAAAAGGTGAGCGTAGGTCTTGA
GTCTCTCCTCGATCATCTCTCTATCCTCGAAAAGGGTAAGGGTAAGAACGATGTCCTCAAGGATGTCCTC
GTTCTCCTCGTTATCAAGGAAATCCTTATCCTTGATGATCTTCAAAAGATCGTGGTAGGTTCCAAGAGAA
GCGTTGAATCTATCCTCAACTCCAGAGATTTCAACAGAATCGAAGCACTCGATCTTCTTGAAGTAATCCT
CCTTCAACTGCTTAACGGTAACCTTTCTGTTGGTCTTGAAAAGAAGATCAACGATAGCCTTCTTCTGCTC
TCCAGAAAGGAAAGCTGGCTTTCTCATTCCCTCGGTAACGTACTTAACCTTGGTAAGCTCGTTGTAAACG
GTGAAGTACTCGTAAAGAAGAGAGTGCTTTGGAAGAACCTTCTCGTTTGGAAGGTTCTTATCGAAGTTGG
TCATTCTCTCGATGAAAGACTGAGCAGAAGCTCCCTTATCAACAACCTGCACATCAACAAATTTTGGTCA
TATATTAGAAAAGTTATAAATTAAAATATACACACTTATAAACTACAGAAAAGCAATTGCTATATACTAC
ATTCTTTTATTTTGAAAAAAATATTTGAAATATTATATTACTACTAATTAATGATAATTATTATATATAT
ATCAAAGGTAGAAGCAGAAACTTACCTCCTCGAAGTTCCAAGGGGTGATGGTCTCCTCAGACTTTCTGGT
CATCCAAGCGAAACGAGAGTTTCCTCTAGCAAGTGGTCCAACGTAGTATGGGATTCTGAAGGTAAGGATC
TTCTCGATCTTCTCTCTGTTATCCTTCAAGAATGGGTAGAAATCCTCCTGTCTACGAAGGATAGCGTGAA
GCTCTCCAAGGTGGATCTGGTGTGGGATAGATCCGTTATCGAAGGTTCTCTGCTTTCTAAGAAGATCCTC
TCTGTTCAACTTAACAAGAAGCTCCTCGGTTCCATCCATCTTCTCAAGGATTGGCTTGATGAACTTGTAG
AACTCCTCCTGAGAAGCTCCTCCATCGATGTATCCAGCGTATCCGTTCTTAGACTGATCGAAGAAGATTT
CCTTGTACTTCTCTGGAAGCTGCTGTCTAACAAGAGCCTTCAAAAGGGTAAGATCCTGGTGGTGCTCATC
GTATCTCTTGATCATAGAAGCAGAAAGTGGAGCCTTGGTGATCTCGGTGTTAACTCTAAGGATGTCAGAA
AGAAGGATAGCATCAGAAAGGTTCTTAGCAGCAAGGAAAAGATCAGCGTACTGATCTCCGATCTGAGCAA
GAAGGTTATCAAGATCATCATCGTAGGTATCCTTAGAAAGCTGCAACTTAGCATCCTCAGCAAGATCGAA
GTTAGACTTGAAGTTTGGGGTAAGTCCAAGAGAAAGAGCGATAAGGTTTCCGAAAAGTCCGTTCTTCTTC
TCTCCTGGAAGCTGAGCGATAAGGTTCTCAAGTCTACGAGACTTAGAAAGTCTAGCAGAAAGGATAGCCT
TAGCATCAACTCCAGAAGCGTTGATTGGGTTCTCCTCGAAAAGCTGGTTGTAGGTCTGAACAAGCTGGAT
GAACAACTTATCAACATCAGAGTTATCTGGGTTAAGGTCTCCCTCGATAAGGAAGTGTCCTCTGAACTTG
ATCATGTGAGCAAGAGCAAGGTAGATAAGTCTAAGATCAGCCTTATCGGTAGAATCAACCAACTTCTTTC
TAAGGTGGTAGATGGTTGGGTACTTCTCGTGGTAAGCAACCTCATCAACGATGTTTCCGAAGATTGGGTG
TCTCTCGTGCTTCTTATCCTCCTCAACAAGGAAAGACTCCTCAAGTCTGTGGAAGAAAGAATCATCAACC
TTAGCCATCTCGTTAGAGAAGATTTCCTGAAGGTAGCAGATTCTGTTCTTTCTTCTGGTGTATCTTCTTC
TAGCGGTTCTCTTCAATCTGGTAGCCTCAGCGGTCTCTCCAGAATCGAAAAGAAGAGCACCGATAAGGTT
CTTCTTGATAGAGTGTCTATCGGTGTTTCCAAGAACCTTGAACTTCTTAGATGGAACCTTGTACTCATCG
GTGATAACAGCCCATCCAACAGAGTTGGTTCCGATGTCAAGTCCGATAGAGTACTTCTTATCAGCAGCTG
GAACTCCGTGGATTCCAACCTTTCTCTTCTTCTTTGGAGCCATCTTATCATCATCATCCTTGTAATCCAT
TTCTCAACAGATTGATAAGGTCGAAAGAAGAAAGAGTAGAAGTTGCTTTGGTTGATTTGTTTGTGATGAG
AATTGTGTGTTAACTTTAGAGAGTTTATATAGAGACAGTAGAGACTTGACTGTTACAAATAAATGGTAGA
GTGAAAGCCCAAGTAATTACGAGGGAAGCTCATTAGATTGTGAGATAATTAGTGCTTAGTGGTTTAGTGG
GTAAACTAGGTGTAATTACTCTATTAAAAGCTGCGTAATTAGTGGGTCTGTTTAGGGGCTAATGGGCCGG
ATTAGAATCACTCAGTCTGAAACTCGTTTGATTTAGTTCAATAGAACCAAATCAGCTTTACCATCAAAAT
CTTTGCGAGAAAATAGATTTGGGTAAGTAAAGTATGTACACATCTAATGAGCATGTGTGAGCATGAAATC
TATAACTATTTGATCATCTTGAAACCGAAGAAATCATAAGGCAACTATTTTAAAGACACAGAGACACCTG
CAATACTGCAAATTTGAAAGGTTGCTAGATTTAGTAGAGCTAATTCATGATAGGCGTTACTAGCTTAGTG
GTGATTTAAGAGTAATTAAAAAGTTGGATTAGTGGGAGGAATGGGAAAGGATTGACGGTAAATAGTCACT
TAATCATGAAACGTTAAAGCATTTGACTGTAGAAACGTATTTAGTATATATTGGCATGTTGAATCAGTAG
CGCTCCTATTGGAGACGAAGGTTTAACGTCGTGTTACAGAAAGTGAACCAATGCTTTTGTAATAAACTCA
TTGAACTTTATGCTATATACTGTATATGGTTTTTACTACTCATTGAACTTTATGCTATGTTTTCTTTAAA
CTCCTTGTATAAATATATTTCTTAGGAATTACTTTTAAATTATGTACAAAGACATGTATTACAGAAAAAT
TTCATGTTGTAATCTAAATAAGATGCTATAGTGTTGTCGATGTGTCATGTGTGTCACTATCCATCATTAA
ACATGTGGTAAAATTACAGTCTATAACCATCATCTAGATCAGATATATCTTTTTAAGAATTTAAACTTAT
GGTCAAATTTTCACAATCTCGAATACAAATATACAAGAATGTATATTCTCAAGTCTCCTAGTTTCTCTGT
TATTTGCATCTTTTGTGACTTACAAACTATGATAACTTTTATAAAATAGATATAATTAGCTATCTTCTTG
GACAAGTTACCTCTCTTAGGTTGTTTCTGTTGTTTACTATGCTCTGATTCTTAACAAAAAATGGTTTATT
TTGTTCTGATAATGGTTTTAAGCTATTCCAGCTCAGTGGATCTCTGTCCTTGTATAAACGCAATGATAAA
CCAAACGCAAATGCTTTTATTCTGGCGTAATAGCGAAGAGGCCCGCACCGATCGCCCTTCCCAACAGTTG
CGCAGCCTGAATGGCGAATGGCGCCTGATGCGGTATTTTCTCCTTACGCATCTGTGCGGTATTTCACACC
GCATACGTCAAAGCAACCTCGTTCAGCTTTCTTGTACAAAGTGGTGATATCCCGCGGCCATGCTAGAGTC
CGCAAAAATCACCAGTCTCTCTCTACAAATCTATCTCTCTCTATTTTTCTCCAGAATAATGTGTGAGTAG
TTCCCAGATAAGGGAATTAGGGTTCTTATAGGGTTTCGCTCATGTGTTGAGCATATAAGAAACCCTTAGT
ATGTATTTGTATTTGTAAAATACTTCTATCAATAAAATTTCTAATTCCTAAAACCAAAATCCAGTGACCT
GCAGGCATGCGACGTCGGGCCCAAGCTTAGCTTGAGCTTGGATCAGATTGTCGTTTCCCGCCTTCAGTTT
AAACTATCAGTGTTTGACAGGATATATTGGCGGGTAAACCTAAGAGAAAAGAGCGTTTATTAGAATAATC
GGATATTTAAAAGGGCGTGAAAAGGTTTATCCGTTCGTCCATTTGTATGTGCATGCCAACCACAGGGTTC
CCCTCGGGATCAAAGTACTTTAAAGTACTTTAAAGTACTTTAAAGTACTTTGATCCAACCCCTCCGCTGC
TATAGTGCAGTCGGCTTCTGACGTTCAGTGCAGCCGTCTTCTGAAAACGACATGTCGCACAAGTCCTAAG
TTACGCGACAGGCTGCCGCCCTGCCCTTTTCCTGGCGTTTTCTTGTCGCGTGTTTTAGTCGCATAAAGTA
GAATACTTGCGACTAGAACCGGAGACATTACGCCATGAACAAGAGCGCCGCCGCTGGCCTGCTGGGCTAT
GCCCGCGTCAGCACCGACGACCAGGACTTGACCAACCAACGGGCCGAACTGCACGCGGCCGGCTGCACCA
AGCTGTTTTCCGAGAAGATCACCGGCACCAGGCGCGACCGCCCGGAGCTGGCCAGGATGCTTGACCACCT
ACGCCCTGGCGACGTTGTGACAGTGACCAGGCTAGACCGCCTGGCCCGCAGCACCCGCGACCTACTGGAC
ATTGCCGAGCGCATCCAGGAGGCCGGCGCGGGCCTGCGTAGCCTGGCAGAGCCGTGGGCCGACACCACCA
CGCCGGCCGGCCGCATGGTGTTGACCGTGTTCGCCGGCATTGCCGAGTTCGAGCGTTCCCTAATCATCGA
CCGCACCCGGAGCGGGCGCGAGGCCGCCAAGGCCCGAGGCGTGAAGTTTGGCCCCCGCCCTACCCTCACC
CCGGCACAGATCGCGCACGCCCGCGAGCTGATCGACCAGGAAGGCCGCACCGTGAAAGAGGCGGCTGCAC
TGCTTGGCGTGCATCGCTCGACCCTGTACCGCGCACTTGAGCGCAGCGAGGAAGTGACGCCCACCGAGGC
CAGGCGGCGCGGTGCCTTCCGTGAGGACGCATTGACCGAGGCCGACGCCCTGGCGGCCGCCGAGAATGAA
CGCCAAGAGGAACAAGCATGAAACCGCACCAGGACGGCCAGGACGAACCGTTTTTCATTACCGAAGAGAT
CGAGGCGGAGATGATCGCGGCCGGGTACGTGTTCGAGCCGCCCGCGCACGTCTCAACCGTGCGGCTGCAT
GAAATCCTGGCCGGTTTGTCTGATGCCAAGCTGGCGGCCTGGCCGGCCAGCTTGGCCGCTGAAGAAACCG
AGCGCCGCCGTCTAAAAAGGTGATGTGTATTTGAGTAAAACAGCTTGCGTCATGCGGTCGCTGCGTATAT
GATGCGATGAGTAAATAAACAAATACGCAAGGGGAACGCATGAAGGTTATCGCTGTACTTAACCAGAAAG
GCGGGTCAGGCAAGACGACCATCGCAACCCATCTAGCCCGCGCCCTGCAACTCGCCGGGGCCGATGTTCT
GTTAGTCGATTCCGATCCCCAGGGCAGTGCCCGCGATTGGGCGGCCGTGCGGGAAGATCAACCGCTAACC
GTTGTCGGCATCGACCGCCCGACGATTGACCGCGACGTGAAGGCCATCGGCCGGCGCGACTTCGTAGTGA
TCGACGGAGCGCCCCAGGCGGCGGACTTGGCTGTGTCCGCGATCAAGGCAGCCGACTTCGTGCTGATTCC
GGTGCAGCCAAGCCCTTACGACATATGGGCCACCGCCGACCTGGTGGAGCTGGTTAAGCAGCGCATTGAG
GTCACGGATGGAAGGCTACAAGCGGCCTTTGTCGTGTCGCGGGCGATCAAAGGCACGCGCATCGGCGGTG
AGGTTGCCGAGGCGCTGGCCGGGTACGAGCTGCCCATTCTTGAGTCCCGTATCACGCAGCGCGTGAGCTA
CCCAGGCACTGCCGCCGCCGGCACAACCGTTCTTGAATCAGAACCCGAGGGCGACGCTGCCCGCGAGGTC
CAGGCGCTGGCCGCTGAAATTAAATCAAAACTCATTTGAGTTAATGAGGTAAAGAGAAAATGAGCAAAAG
CACAAACACGCTAAGTGCCGGCCGTCCGAGCGCACGCAGCAGCAAGGCTGCAACGTTGGCCAGCCTGGCA
GACACGCCAGCCATGAAGCGGGTCAACTTTCAGTTGCCGGCGGAGGATCACACCAAGCTGAAGATGTACG
CGGTACGCCAAGGCAAGACCATTACCGAGCTGCTATCTGAATACATCGCGCAGCTACCAGAGTAAATGAG
CAAATGAATAAATGAGTAGATGAATTTTAGCGGCTAAAGGAGGCGGCATGGAAAATCAAGAACAACCAGG
CACCGACGCCGTGGAATGCCCCATGTGTGGAGGAACGGGCGGTTGGCCAGGCGTAAGCGGCTGGGTTGTC
TGCCGGCCCTGCAATGGCACTGGAACCCCCAAGCCCGAGGAATCGGCGTGAGCGGTCGCAAACCATCCGG
CCCGGTACAAATCGGCGCGGCGCTGGGTGATGACCTGGTGGAGAAGTTGAAGGCCGCGCAGGCCGCCCAG
CGGCAACGCATCGAGGCAGAAGCACGCCCCGGTGAATCGTGGCAAGCGGCCGCTGATCGAATCCGCAAAG
AATCCCGG
Features (pLannotate 1.2.2; 29 found; start..end, strand, type, name):
    969..1163    +  rep_origin     pVS1 oriV: origin of replication for the Pseudomonas plasmid pVS1 (Heeb et al., 2000)
   1366..1405    +  CDS            rop (fragment): Rop protein, which maintains plasmids at low copy number; rop
   1507..1647    +  misc_feature   bom: basis of mobility region from pBR322
   1833..2421    -  rep_origin     ori: high-copy-number ColE1/pMB1/pBR322/pUC origin of replication
   2667..3454    -  CDS            SmR (fragment): aminoglycoside adenylyltransferase (Murphy, 1985); aadA; confers resistance to spectinomycin and streptomycin
   3465..3521    -  CDS            GmR (fragment): gentamycin acetyltransferase; aacC1; confers resistance to gentamycin
   3697..3720    -  promoter       Pc promoter (fragment): intI1 (promoter lies within the coding sequence); class 1 integron promoter
   3979..4003    +  misc_feature   LB T-DNA repeat: left border repeat from nopaline C58 T-DNA
   4096..4348    -  terminator     NOS terminator: nopaline synthase terminator and poly(A) signal
   4364..4528    -  CDS            yokD (fragment): YOKD_BACSU - Experimental evidence at protein level: Swiss-Prot protein existence level 1. May contribute to antibiotic resistance. From Bacillus subtilis (strain 168).
   4549..5571    -  CDS            hph: KHYB_ECOLX - Experimental evidence at protein level: Swiss-Prot protein existence level 1. The aminoglycoside phosphotransferases achieve inactivation of their antibiotic substrates by phosphorylation. Only phosphorylates hygromycin and closely related compounds such as demethyl analogs and destomycin. From Escherichia coli.
   5607..5786    -  promoter       NOS promoter: nopaline synthase promoter
   5958..6261    +  promoter       AtU6-1 promoter: promoter for the Arabidopsis thaliana U6-1 snRNA gene (Waibel and Filipowicz, 1990)
   6282..6357    +  misc_RNA       gRNA scaffold: guide RNA scaffold for the Streptococcus pyogenes CRISPR/Cas9 system
   6369..6390    -  protein_bind   attB2 (fragment): mutant version of attB; recombination site for the Gateway® BP reaction BP Clonase™
   6447..6536    +  CDS            lacZα (fragment): LacZα fragment of β-galactosidase; lacZ fragment
   6542..6701    -  polyA_signal   CaMV poly(A) signal (fragment): cauliflower mosaic virus polyadenylation signal
   6773..6793    +  protein_bind   attB2: mutant version of attB; core recombination site for the Gateway® BP reaction BP Clonase™
   6829..7539    -  CDS            mApple: photostable monomeric derivative of DsRed (Shaner et al., 2008) mammalian codon-optimized
   7603..11892   -  CDS            pcoCas9: Cas9 endonuclease from the Streptococcus pyogenes Type II CRISPR/Cas system plant codon-optimized Cas9 gene containing the potato IV2 intron
  11944..11968   -  CDS            2xFLAG (fragment): two tandem FLAG® epitope tags
  13322..13388   +  CDS            lacZα (fragment): LacZα fragment of β-galactosidase; lacZ fragment
  13394..13445   -  misc_feature   bom (fragment): basis of mobility region from pBR322
  13464..13484   -  protein_bind   attB2: mutant version of attB; core recombination site for the Gateway® BP reaction BP Clonase™
  13556..13715   +  polyA_signal   CaMV poly(A) signal (fragment): cauliflower mosaic virus polyadenylation signal
  13805..13829   +  misc_feature   RB T-DNA repeat: right border repeat from nopaline C58 T-DNA
  14199..14600   +  CDS            Y4CG_SINFN (fragment): Protein inferred from homology: Swiss-Prot protein existence level 3. From Sinorhizobium fredii (strain NBRC 101917 / NGR234).
  15160..15789   +  CDS            pVS1 StaA: stability protein from the Pseudomonas plasmid pVS1 (Heeb et al., 2000)
  16218..903     +  CDS            pVS1 RepA (across the origin): replication protein from the Pseudomonas plasmid pVS1 (Heeb et al., 2000)
