[The description below was written by a language model from this plasmid's Addgene catalogue record and pLannotate feature annotations shown in this document.]
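Description:
GS2.1/EC is a plant binary T-DNA vector for CRISPR/Cas9 genome editing in Arabidopsis thaliana, built by Gibson assembly in the Gateway-derived pH2GW7 backbone and totalling roughly 16.4 kb. The backbone carries a ColE1/pBR322-type origin with a bom site for propagation in E. coli, plus the pVS1 origin with its RepA replication and StaA stability genes, which allow maintenance in Agrobacterium. Bacterial selection is by spectinomycin through the aadA (SmR) gene. Left and right nopaline-type border repeats define the region transferred into the plant genome.

Within the T-DNA there are three functional units. Next to the left border, a hygromycin phosphotransferase gene (hph/hpt) sits between the NOS promoter and NOS terminator and provides hygromycin selection of transformants. An Arabidopsis U6-1 polymerase III promoter drives a single guide RNA, made up of a spacer targeting the A. thaliana pds3 gene joined to the S. pyogenes gRNA scaffold. On the opposite strand, a plant codon-optimised Cas9 containing the potato IV2 intron is fused at its C-terminus to the red fluorescent protein mApple, with a partial FLAG tag annotated at the N-terminal end and a CaMV polyadenylation signal downstream. According to the catalogue record this fusion is expressed from an Arabidopsis egg cell-specific promoter; that promoter was not annotated in the feature table, but an unannotated stretch upstream of the Cas9 coding sequence is consistent with its position. Residual attB2 and lacZα fragments are cloning remnants.

Restricting Cas9 to the egg cell is intended to favour early, heritable edits, and the mApple fusion offers a fluorescent readout of nuclease expression. The associated publication concerns antimicrobial media for screening non-sterile Arabidopsis seeds.
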