Addgene plasmid #132568: GS2.1/EC
Purpose: sgRNA targeting A. thaliana pds3, regulated by A. thaliana U6 polIII promoter. Cas9 with a C-terminal mApple fusion, egg cell-specific expression. Hygromycin selectable marker (hpt).
Depositing lab: Mathias Pribil. Depositing organization: University of Copenhagen. Publication: Antimicrobial solid media for screening non-sterile Arabidopsis thaliana seeds. Behrendorff JBYH, Borras-Gas G, Pribil M. Physiol Plant. 2020 Feb 25. doi: 10.1111/ppl.13079. PubMed 32096870.
Backbone
  Vector backbone: pH2GW7
  Backbone manufacturer: https://gateway.psb.ugent.be
  Backbone size w/o insert (bp): 8820
  Total vector size (bp): 16355
  Vector type: Plant Expression, CRISPR, Synthetic Biology
  Selectable markers: Hygromycin
Growth in bacteria
  Bacterial resistance: Spectinomycin, 50 μg/mL
  Growth temperature: 37°C
  Growth strain: DH5alpha
  Copy number: Unknown
Gene/Insert
  Gene/Insert name: egg cell promoter, Cas9-mApple, pds3 sgRNA (alt names: Cas9-mApple fusion protein; sgRNA targeting A. thaliana pds3; Arabidopsis egg cell promoter)
  Species: A. thaliana (mustard weed), Synthetic
  Insert size (bp): 7396
  Promoter: A. thaliana egg cell promoter
  Cloning method: Gibson Cloning
  Sequencing primers: 5′ atcggtgcgggcctcttcgctattacgccaGAATAAAAGCATTTGCGTTTGGT; 3′ TCTTCAAAAGTACCACAGCGCTTA
Resource information
  A portion of this plasmid was derived from a plasmid made by: The PDS3 gRNA was amplified from pUC119-gRNA, a gift from Jen Sheen (Addgene plasmid # 52255 ; http://n2t.net/addgene:52255 ; RRID:Addgene_52255). Cas9 was amplified from pFGC-pcoCas9, a gift from Jen Sheen (Addgene plasmid # 52256 ; http://n2t.net/addgene:52256 ; RRID:Addgene_52256).
Terms and licenses: Academic/Nonprofit Terms; Industry Terms: Not Available to Industry
Depositor comments: Egg cell promoters amplified directly from A. thaliana leaf tissue based on the promoters in Addgene plasmid #71288, described in doi: 10.1186/s13059-015-0715-0 Please visit https://www.biorxiv.org/content/10.1101/852020v1 for bioRxiv preprint.
How to cite: GS2.1/EC was a gift from Mathias Pribil (Addgene plasmid # 132568 ; http://n2t.net/addgene:132568 ; RRID:Addgene_132568)
